Addgene plasmid #34931: pCS2+8
Purpose: (Empty Backbone)
Depositing lab: Amro Hamdoun. Depositing organization: University of California, San Diego (UCSD). Publication: Localization and Substrate Selectivity of Sea Urchin Multidrug (MDR) Efflux Transporters. Gokirmak T, Campanale JP, Shipp LE, Moy GW, Tao H, Hamdoun A. J Biol Chem. 2012 Nov 2. 10.1074/jbc.M112.424879 PubMed 23124201.
Backbone
  Vector backbone: pCS2+
  Backbone manufacturer: Turner and Weintraub (1994)
  Backbone size (bp): 4095
  Modifications to backbone: Four 8bp cutter restriction enzymes (AscI, PacI, FseI, AsiSI) were introduced.
  Vector type: Mammalian Expression ; Sea urchin, zebrafish, Xenopus
  Promoter: SP6
Growth in bacteria
  Bacterial resistance: Ampicillin, 100 μg/mL
  Growth temperature: 37°C
  Growth strain: DH10B
  Copy number: High Copy
Terms and licenses: Academic/Nonprofit Terms; Industry Terms: Not Available to Industry
How to cite: pCS2+8 was a gift from Amro Hamdoun (Addgene plasmid # 34931 ; http://n2t.net/addgene:34931 ; RRID:Addgene_34931)
