[The description below was written by a language model from this plasmid's Addgene catalogue record and pLannotate feature annotations shown in this document.]
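Description:
pCS2+8 is an empty expression backbone derived from the pCS2+ vector, modified by adding recognition sites for four 8-bp-cutting restriction enzymes (AscI, PacI, FseI and AsiSI) to the cloning region. Because such sites occur rarely in coding sequences, they make it easier to insert long open reading frames without internal cutting. The catalogue gives the parental backbone as 4,095 bp, while the sequenced record is 4,137 nt, consistent with a small addition to the polylinker. The plasmid is maintained in E. coli through a high-copy ColE1/pUC-type origin and selected with ampicillin via the β-lactamase gene and its native promoter. An f1 origin is also present, along with remnants of lac sequences (lac promoter, operator, CAP site, and fragments of lacI and lacZα) inherited from the parental cloning vector.

The expression unit has a dual-purpose layout. The simian cytomegalovirus IE94 enhancer/promoter drives transcription in vertebrate and other animal cells when the DNA itself is introduced, and an SP6 promoter sits immediately downstream of it, so that capped sense mRNA can be made in vitro from the same clone. The cloning region follows, and an SV40 polyadenylation signal lies beyond it, annotated on the reverse strand. A T7 promoter fragment and a T3 promoter lie on the opposite strand flanking the poly(A) region, oriented for antisense transcription, as used for probe synthesis. The record lists the vector for mammalian expression and for sea urchin, zebrafish and Xenopus work, where synthetic mRNA is typically injected into eggs or embryos. No insert, tag or reporter is present.
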