Features (pLannotate 1.2.2; 14 found; start..end, strand, type, name):
     62..1039    +  promoter       CMV IE94 promoter: enhancer/promoter region of simian cytomegalovirus major immediate early transcription unit IE94
   1074..1092    +  promoter       SP6 promoter: promoter for bacteriophage SP6 RNA polymerase
   1206..1223    -  promoter       T7 promoter (fragment): promoter for bacteriophage T7 RNA polymerase
   1228..1362    -  polyA_signal   SV40 poly(A) signal: SV40 polyadenylation signal
   1475..1493    -  promoter       T3 promoter: promoter for bacteriophage T3 RNA polymerase
   1538..1554    -  protein_bind   lac operator: The lac repressor binds to the lac operator to inhibit transcription in E. coli. This inhibition can be relieved by adding lactose or isopropyl-β-D-thiogalactopyranoside (IPTG). lac repressor encoded by lacI
   1562..1592    -  promoter       lac promoter: promoter for the E. coli lac operon
   1607..1628    -  protein_bind   CAP binding site: CAP binding activates transcription in the presence of cAMP. E. coli catabolite activator protein
   1641..1733    -  CDS            lacI (fragment): lac repressor; lacI; The lac repressor binds to the lac operator to inhibit transcription in E. coli. This inhibition can be relieved by adding lactose or isopropyl-β-D-thiogalactopyranoside (IPTG).
   1916..2504    -  rep_origin     ori: high-copy-number ColE1/pMB1/pBR322/pUC origin of replication
   2675..3535    -  CDS            AmpR: β-lactamase; bla; confers resistance to ampicillin, carbenicillin, and related antibiotics
   3536..3640    -  promoter       AmpR promoter: bla
   3693..4121    -  rep_origin     f1 ori (sequence partly withheld): f1 bacteriophage origin of replication; arrow indicates direction of (+) strand synthesis
   4126..55      -  CDS            lacZα (fragment) (across the origin): LacZα fragment of β-galactosidase; lacZ fragment
>Addgene plasmid #34931 | pCS2+8 | addgene full sequence | sequence record 266377 | Addgene NGS Result
GCTGCGCAACTGTTGGGAAGGGCGATCGGTGCGGGCCTCTTCGCTATTACGCCAGTCGACCGCCAATTCA
ATATGGCGTATATGGACTCATGCCAATTCAATATGGTGGATCTGGACCTGTGCCAATTCAATATGGCGTA
TATGGACTCGTGCCAATTCAATATGGTGGATCTGGACCCCAGCCAATTCAATATGGCGGACTTGGCACCA
TGCCAATTCAATATGGCGGACCTGGCACTGTGCCAACTGGGGAGGGGTCTACTTGGCACGGTGCCAAGTT
TGAGGAGGGGTCTTGGCCCTGTGCCAAGTCCGCCATATTGAATTGGCATGGTGCCAATAATGGCGGCCAT
ATTGGCTATATGCCAGGATCAATATATAGGCAATATCCAATATGGCCCTATGCCAATATGGCTATTGGCC
AGGTTCAATACTATGTATTGGCCCTATGCCATATAGTATTCCATATATGGGTTTTCCTATTGACGTAGAT
AGCCCCTCCCAATGGGCGGTCCCATATACCATATATGGGGCTTCCTAATACCGCCCATAGCCACTCCCCC
ATTGACGTCAATGGTCTCTATATATGGTCTTTCCTATTGACGTCATATGGGCGGTCCTATTGACGTATAT
GGCGCCTCCCCCATTGACGTCAATTACGGTAAATGGCCCGCCTGGCTCAATGCCCATTGACGTCAATAGG
ACCACCCACCATTGACGTCAATGGGATGGCTCATTGCCCATTCATATCCGTTCTCACGCCCCCTATTGAC
GTCAATGACGGTAAATGGCCCACTTGGCAGTACATCAATATCTATTAATAGTAACTTGGCAAGTACATTA
CTATTGGAAGTACGCCAGGGTACATTGGCAGTACTCCCATTGACGTCAATGGCGGTAAATGGCCCGCGAT
GGCTGCCAAGTACATCCCCATTGACGTCAATGGGGAGGGGCAATGACGCAAATGGGCGTTCCATTGACGT
AAATGGGCGGTAGGCGTGCCTAATGGGAGGTCTATATAAGCAATGCTCGTTTAGGGAACCGCCATTCTGC
CTGGGGACGTCGGAGCAAGCTTGATTTAGGTGACACTATAGAATACAAGCTACTTGTTCTTTTTGCAGGA
TCCACTAGTGGCGCGCCATTAATTAAAGGCCGGCCAGCGATCGCCGGACATCGATTGGAATTCAAGGCCT
CTCGAGCCTCTAGAACTATAGTGAGTCGTATTACGTAGATCCAGACATGATAAGATACATTGATGAGTTT
GGACAAACCACAACTAGAATGCAGTGAAAAAAATGCTTTATTTGTGAAATTTGTGATGCTATTGCTTTAT
TTGTAACCATTATAAGCTGCAATAAACAAGTTAACAACAACAATTGCATTCATTTTATGTTTCAGGTTCA
GGGGGAGGTGTGGGAGGTTTTTTAATTCGCGGCCGCGGCGCCAATGCATTGGGCCCGGTACCCAGCTTTT
GTTCCCTTTAGTGAGGGTTAATTGCGCGCTTGGCGTAATCATGGTCATAGCTGTTTCCTGTGTGAAATTG
TTATCCGCTCACAATTCCACACAACATACGAGCCGGGAGCATAAAGTGTAAAGCCTGGGGTGCCTAATGA
GTGAGCTAACTCACATTAATTGCGTTGCGCTCACTGCCCGCTTTCCAGTCGGGAAACCTGTCGTGCCAGC
TGCATTAATGAATCGGCCAACGCGCGGGGAGAGGCGGTTTGCGTATTGGGCGCTCTTCCGCTTCCTCGCT
CACTGACTCGCTGCGCTCGGTCGTTCGGCTGCGGCGAGCGGTATCAGCTCACTCAAAGGCGGTAATACGG
TTATCCACAGAATCAGGGGATAACGCAGGAAAGAACATGTGAGCAAAAGGCCAGCAAAAGGCCAGGAACC
GTAAAAAGGCCGCGTTGCTGGCGTTTTTCCATAGGCTCCGCCCCCCTGACGAGCATCACAAAAATCGACG
CTCAAGTCAGAGGTGGCGAAACCCGACAGGACTATAAAGATACCAGGCGTTTCCCCCTGGAAGCTCCCTC
GTGCGCTCTCCTGTTCCGACCCTGCCGCTTACCGGATACCTGTCCGCCTTTCTCCCTTCGGGAAGCGTGG
CGCTTTCTCATAGCTCACGCTGTAGGTATCTCAGTTCGGTGTAGGTCGTTCGCTCCAAGCTGGGCTGTGT
GCACGAACCCCCCGTTCAGCCCGACCGCTGCGCCTTATCCGGTAACTATCGTCTTGAGTCCAACCCGGTA
AGACACGACTTATCGCCACTGGCAGCAGCCACTGGTAACAGGATTAGCAGAGCGAGGTATGTAGGCGGTG
CTACAGAGTTCTTGAAGTGGTGGCCTAACTACGGCTACACTAGAAGAACAGTATTTGGTATCTGCGCTCT
GCTGAAGCCAGTTACCTTCGGAAAAAGAGTTGGTAGCTCTTGATCCGGCAAACAAACCACCGCTGGTAGC
GGTGGTTTTTTTGTTTGCAAGCAGCAGATTACGCGCAGAAAAAAAGGATCTCAAGAAGATCCTTTGATCT
TTTCTACGGGGTCTGACGCTCAGTGGAACGAAAACTCACGTTAAGGGATTTTGGTCATGAGATTATCAAA
AAGGATCTTCACCTAGATCCTTTTAAATTAAAAATGAAGTTTTAAATCAATCTAAAGTATATATGAGTAA
ACTTGGTCTGACAGTTACCAATGCTTAATCAGTGAGGCACCTATCTCAGCGATCTGTCTATTTCGTTCAT
CCATAGTTGCCTGACTCCCCGTCGTGTAGATAACTACGATACGGGAGGGCTTACCATCTGGCCCCAGTGC
TGCAATGATACCGCGAGACCCACGCTCACCGGCTCCAGATTTATCAGCAATAAACCAGCCAGCCGGAAGG
GCCGAGCGCAGAAGTGGTCCTGCAACTTTATCCGCCTCCATCCAGTCTATTAATTGTTGCCGGGAAGCTA
GAGTAAGTAGTTCGCCAGTTAATAGTTTGCGCAACGTTGTTGCCATTGCTACAGGCATCGTGGTGTCACG
CTCGTCGTTTGGTATGGCTTCATTCAGCTCCGGTTCCCAACGATCAAGGCGAGTTACATGATCCCCCATG
TTGTGCAAAAAAGCGGTTAGCTCCTTCGGTCCTCCGATCGTTGTCAGAAGTAAGTTGGCCGCAGTGTTAT
CACTCATGGTTATGGCAGCACTGCATAATTCTCTTACTGTCATGCCATCCGTAAGATGCTTTTCTGTGAC
TGGTGAGTACTCAACCAAGTCATTCTGAGAATAGTGTATGCGGCGACCGAGTTGCTCTTGCCCGGCGTCA
ATACGGGATAATACCGCGCCACATAGCAGAACTTTAAAAGTGCTCATCATTGGAAAACGTTCTTCGGGGC
GAAAACTCTCAAGGATCTTACCGCTGTTGAGATCCAGTTCGATGTAACCCACTCGTGCACCCAACTGATC
TTCAGCATCTTTTACTTTCACCAGCGTTTCTGGGTGAGCAAAAACAGGAAGGCAAAATGCCGCAAAAAAG
GGAATAAGGGCGACACGGAAATGTTGAATACTCATACTCTTCCTTTTTCAATATTATTGAAGCATTTATC
AGGGTTATTGTCTCATGAGCGGATACATATTTGAATGTATTTAGAAAAATAAACAAATAGGGGTTCCGCG
CACATTTCCCCGAAAAGTGCCACCTAAATTGTAAGCGTTAATATTTTGTTAAAATTCGCGTTAAATTTTT
GTTAAATCAGCTCATTTTTTAACCAATAGGCCGAAATCGGCAAAATCCCTTATAAATCAAAAGAATAGAC
CGAGATAGGGT
[37 nt withheld, positions 3792-3828]
AAAGAACGTGGACTCCAACGTCAAAGG
[49 nt withheld, positions 3856-3904]
T
[91 nt withheld, positions 3906-3996]
G
[124 nt withheld, positions 3998-4121]
CCCATTCGCCATTCAG
