>Addgene plasmid #34931 | pCS2+8 | depositor partial sequence | sequence record 42862 | pCS2+8 sequence 1337 bps
TAATACCGCCCATAGCCACTCCCCCCATTGACGTCAATGGTCTCTATATATGGTCTTTCCTATTGACGTC
ATATGGGCGGTCCTATTGACGTATATGGCGCCTCCCCCATTGACGTCAATTACGGTAAATGGCCCGCCTG
GCTCAATGCCCATTGACGTCAATAGGACCACCCACCCATTGACGTCAATGGGATGGCTCATTGCCCATTC
ATATCCGTTCTCACGCCCCCTATTGACGTCAATGACGGTAAATGGCCCACTTGGCAGTACATCAATATCT
ATTAATAGTAACTTGGCAAGTACATTACTATTGGAAGTACGCCAGGGTACATTGGCAGTACTCCCATTGA
CGTCAATGGCGGTAAATGGCCCGCGATGGCTGCCAAGTACATCCCCATTGACGTCAATGGGGAGGGGCAA
TGACGCAAATGGGCGTTCCATTGACGTAAATGGGCGGTAGGCGTGCCTAATGGGAGGTCTATATAAGCAA
TGCTCGTTTAGGGAACCGCCATTCTGCCTGGGGACGTCGGAGCAAGCTTGATTTAGGTGACACTATAGAA
TACAAGCTACTTGTTCTTTTTGCAGGATCCACTAGTGGCGCGCCATTAATTAAAGGCCGGCCAGCGATCG
CCGGACATCGATTGGAATTCAAGGCCTCTCGAGCCTCTAGAACTATAGTGAGTCGTATTACGTAGATCCA
GACATGATAAGATACATTGATGAGTTTGGACAAACCACAACTAGAATGCAGTGAAAAAAATGCTTTATTT
GTGAAATTTGTGATGCTATTGCTTTATTTGTAACCATTATAAGCTGCAATAAACAAGTTAACAACAACAA
TTGCATTCATTTTATGTTTCAGGTTCAGGGGGAGGTGTGGGAGGTTTTTTAATTCGCGGCCGCGGCGCCA
ATGCATTGGGCCCGGTACCCAGCTTTTGTTCCCTTTAGTGAGGGTTAATTGCGCGCTTGGCGTAATCATG
GTCATAGCTGTTTCCTGTGTGAAATTGTTATCCGCTCACAATTCCACACAACATACGAGCCGGGAGCATA
AAGTGTAAAGCCTGGGGTGCCTAATGAGTGAGCTAACTCACATTAATTGCGTTGCGCTCACTGCCCGCTT
TCCAGTCGGGAAACCTGTCGTGCCAGCTGCATTAATGAATCGGCCAACGCGCGGGGAGAGGCGGTTTGCG
TATTGGGCGCTCTTCCGCTTCCTCGCTCACTGACTCGCTGCGCTCGGTCGTTCGGCTGCGGCGAGCGGTA
TCAGCTCACTCAAAGGCGGTAATACGGTTATCCACAGAATCAGGGGATAACGCAGGAAAGAACATGTGAG
CAAAAGG
