>Addgene plasmid #34931 | pCS2+8 | addgene partial sequence | sequence record 45212 | CMV_fwd
TTAGGGAACCGCCATTCTGCCTGGGGACGTCGGAGCAAGCTTGATTTAGGTGACACTATAGAATACAAGC
TACTTGTTCTTTTTGCAGGATCCACTAGTGGCGCGCCATTAATTAAAGGCCGGCCAGCGATCGCCGGACA
TCGATTGGAATTCAAGGCCTCTCGAGCCTCTAGAACTATAGTGAGTCGTATTACGTAGATCCAGACATGA
TAAGATACATTGATGAGTTTGGACAAACCACAACTAGAATGCAGTGAAAAAAATGCTTTATTTGTGAAAT
TTGTGATGCTATTGCTTTATTTGTAACCATTATAAGCTGCAATAAACAAGTTAACAACAACAATTGCATT
CATTTTATGTTTCAGGTTCAGGGGGAGGTGTGGGAGGTTTTTTAATTCGCGGCCGCGGCGCCAATGCATT
GGGCCCGGTACCCAGCTTTTGTTCCCTTTAGTGAGGGTTAATTGCGCGCTTGGCGTAATCATGGTCATAG
CTGTTTCCTGTGTGAAATTGTTATCCGCTCACAATTCCACACAACATACGAGCCGGGAGCATAAAGTGTA
AAGCCTGGGGTGCCTAATGAGTGAGCTAACTCACATTAATTGCGTTGCGCTCACTGCCCGCTTTCCAGTC
GGGAAACCTGTCGTGCCAGCTGCATTAATGAATCGGCCAACGCGCGGGGAGAGGCGGTTTGCGTATTGGG
CGCTCTTCCGCTTCCTCGCTCACTGACTCGCTGCGCTCGGTCGTTCGGCTGCGGCGAGCGGTATCAGCTC
ACTCAAAGGCGGTAATACGGTTATCCACAGAATCAGGGGATAACGCAGGAAAGAACATG
